>Addgene plasmid #18833 | TRPML3-MYC | addgene partial sequence | sequence record 24723 | BGHrev
GTANGGCCTCTGACTCGAGTAATCTTCTTCACTTATTAATTTTTGTTCCTTTTTGCAGCAGCAGAGTAAA
GAACCCGGAGGGTCATCTTCTAATCTGTATTTTCCGGAGTTGGGGAGGTCTTTGCATTCCGCTATAAACT
TTCGAAGTTCCGTCTCTGGGAAGCCATCTTGCTGGTAGTGCTTAATTGTTTCGTATGTGTCTGTGATGAG
CGCGATGAAAAGGCTCAGAATCATGTAAATGAAGAGGCTGATGAACGAGTACAGGTAGACTCGGCTGAAC
AGCCACACCAGGTAACTCTTCTGCTGCATTTTCGCAAATGTGGAAAACATATCGTCTCCGTTTATCAGCG
AGAACAGGCACTCGGAGACCCTGTTCAGGGAACGGAACTTCTCATGGTAAGGGCCCAGCACAATCCATCC
GCAAAAGCAATAGCCTAGATAGATCATAGCAGCGCAGCAACAGAACCTCATGACGTTGGGCAGCGCTGCC
TGGAGGGTCAGAATAAGGAGATTGTACTTCGCAAAGAAACCCAGGTATCGGATAACTCCAAGCCACACGA
GCATAGTTGACGTCCCGAGAAGTATGCTGCAGACATCATAGCTTGTGAGACTCTTGGCTTGGATTTCCAT
TTTCAGAACTGATCCAACGATTGTCAATANGTNCNCTATGANNANCATAATGTACCACCCGGTTGATGAC
NNTTNCNGANCGAAGGCNATNTTNTTNTTTTTGGAAAGAAAAAANAANAAAACACCCCCNCNN
