[The description below was written by a language model from this plasmid's Addgene catalogue record.]
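Description:
TRPML3-MYC is a mammalian expression plasmid built on the pcDNA3.1 backbone (about 5.5 kb without insert) that carries the mouse Mcoln3 coding sequence, which encodes TRPML3 (mucolipin-3), a member of the mucolipin subfamily of TRP cation channels. The insert of roughly 1.7 kb was derived from a commercial EST clone. It was placed between the HindIII and XhoI sites of the polylinker, and both sites remain intact, so the cassette can be excised again. A myc epitope is fused to the C terminus of the channel, allowing the protein to be detected or immunoprecipitated with anti-myc antibodies without a TRPML3-specific reagent. The plasmid is maintained in E. coli as a high-copy replicon under ampicillin selection.

The record does not list the regulatory elements or provide a feature table. pcDNA3.1 vectors generally drive the insert from the CMV immediate-early promoter, with a downstream polyadenylation signal and a T7 promoter upstream of the polylinker, which fits the use of T7 as the 5′ sequencing primer. The V5 primer listed for the 3′ end suggests a V5-tagged variant of the backbone, but the record does not specify the exact version, any mammalian selection marker, or whether vector-encoded tags are in frame with the insert.

The associated study examined how the lysosomal localization of TRPML3 depends on the related proteins TRPML2 and TRPML1, the latter being the protein linked to mucolipidosis. The construct therefore suits transient expression of tagged TRPML3 in cultured mammalian cells for subcellular localization, co-expression and protein interaction experiments among the mucolipins.
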