Addgene plasmid #18833: TRPML3-MYC
Depositing lab: Craig Montell. Depositing organization: Johns Hopkins University and School of Medicine. Publication: Lysosomal localization of TRPML3 depends on TRPML2 and the mucolipidosis-associated protein TRPML1. Venkatachalam K, Hofmann T, Montell C. J Biol Chem. 2006 Jun 23. 281(25):17517-27. 10.1074/jbc.M600807200 PubMed 16606612.
Backbone
  Vector backbone: pcDNA3.1
  Backbone size w/o insert (bp): 5500
  Vector type: Mammalian Expression
Growth in bacteria
  Bacterial resistance: Ampicillin, 100 μg/mL
  Growth temperature: 37°C
  Growth strain: DH5alpha
  Copy number: High Copy
Gene/Insert
  Gene/Insert name: TRPML3 (alt name: Mucolipin-3)
  Species: M. musculus (mouse)
  Insert size (bp): 1661
  GenBank ID: NM_134160
  Entrez Gene: Mcoln3 (a.k.a. 6720490O21Rik, TRP, TRPML3, Va)
  Tag / fusion protein: myc (C terminal on insert)
  Cloning method: Restriction Enzyme; 5′ cloning site HindIII (not destroyed); 3′ cloning site XhoI (not destroyed)
  Sequencing primers: 5′ T7; 3′ V5
Resource information
  A portion of this plasmid was derived from a plasmid made by: EST from Invitrogen
Terms and licenses: Academic/Nonprofit Terms; Industry Terms: Not Available to Industry
How to cite: TRPML3-MYC was a gift from Craig Montell (Addgene plasmid # 18833 ; http://n2t.net/addgene:18833 ; RRID:Addgene_18833)
